>Addgene plasmid #211678 | pCF821-sgCIDE-34_U6-sgRNA-EF1a-mNeonGreen | addgene full sequence | sequence record 420061 | Addgene NGS Result
GTCGACGGATCGGGAGATCTCCCGATCCCCTATGGTGCACTCTCAGTACAATCTGCTCTGATGCCGCATA
GTTAAGCCAGTATCTGCTCCCTGCTTGTGTGTTGGAGGTCGCTGAGTAGTGCGCGAGCAAAATTTAAGCT
ACAACAAGGCAAGGCTTGACCGACAATTGCATGAAGAATCTGCTTAGGGTTAGGCGTTTTGCGCTGCTTC
GCGATGTACGGGCCAGATATTGACATTGATTATTGACTAGTTATTAATAGTAATCAATTACGGGGTCATT
AGTTCATAGCCCATATATGGAGTTCCGCGTTACATAACTTACGGTAAATGGCCCGCCTGGCTGACCGCCC
AACGACCCCCGCCCATTGACGTCAATAATGACGTATGTTCCCATAGTAACGCCAATAGGGACTTTCCATT
GACGTCAATGGGTGGAGTATTTACGGTAAACTGCCCACTTGGCAGTACATCAAGTGTATCATATGCCAAG
TACGCCCCCTATTGACGTCAATGACGGTAAATGGCCCGCCTGGCATTATGCCCAGTACATGACCTTATGG
GACTTTCCTACTTGGCAGTACATCTACGTATTAGTCATCGCTATTACCATGGTGATGCGGTTTTGGCAGT
ACATCAATGGGCGTGGATAGCGGTTTGACTCACGGGGATTTCCAAGTCTCCACCCCATTGACGTCAATGG
GAGTTTGTTTTGGCACCAAAATCAACGGGACTTTCCAAAATGTCGTAACAACTCCGCCCCATTGACGCAA
ATGGGCGGTAGGCGTGTACGGTGGGAGGTCTATATAAGCAGCGCGTTTTGCCTGTACTGGGTCTCTCTGG
TTAGACCAGATCTGAGCCTGGGAGCTCTCTGGCTAACTAGGGAACCCACTGCTTAAGCCTCAATAAAGCT
TGCCTTGAGTGCTTCAAGTAGTGTGTGCCCGTCTGTTGTGTGACTCTGGTAACTAGAGATCCCTCAGACC
CTTTTAGTCAGTGTGGAAAATCTCTAGCAGTGGCGCCCGAACAGGGACTTGAAAGCGAAAGGGAAACCAG
AGGAGCTCTCTCGACGCAGGACTCGGCTTGCTGAAGCGCGCACGGCAAGAGGCGAGGGGCGGCGACTGGT
GAGTACGCCAAAAATTTTGACTAGCGGAGGCTAGAAGGAGAGAGATGGGTGCGAGAGCGTCAGTATTAAG
CGGGGGAGAATTAGATCGCGATGGGAAAAAATTCGGTTAAGGCCAGGGGGAAAGAAAAAATATAAATTAA
AACATATAGTATGGGCAAGCAGGGAGCTAGAACGATTCGCAGTTAATCCTGGCCTGTTAGAAACATCAGA
AGGCTGTAGACAAATACTGGGACAGCTACAACCATCCCTTCAGACAGGATCAGAAGAACTTAGATCATTA
TATAATACAGTAGCAACCCTCTATTGTGTGCATCAAAGGATAGAGATAAAAGACACCAAGGAAGCTTTAG
ACAAGATAGAGGAAGAGCAAAACAAAAGTAAGACCACCGCACAGCAAGCGGCCGCTGATCTTCAGACCTG
GAGGAGGAGATATGAGGGACAATTGGAGAAGTGAATTATATAAATATAAAGTAGTAAAAATTGAACCATT
AGGAGTAGCACCCACCAAGGCAAAGAGAAGAGTGGTGCAGAGAGAAAAAAGAGCAGTGGGAATAGGAGCT
TTGTTCCTTGGGTTCTTGGGAGCAGCAGGAAGCACTATGGGCGCAGCGTCAATGACGCTGACGGTACAGG
CCAGACAATTATTGTCTGGTATAGTGCAGCAGCAGAACAATTTGCTGAGGGCTATTGAGGCGCAACAGCA
TCTGTTGCAACTCACAGTCTGGGGCATCAAGCAGCTCCAGGCAAGAATCCTGGCTGTGGAAAGATACCTA
AAGGATCAACAGCTCCTGGGGATTTGGGGTTGCTCTGGAAAACTCATTTGCACCACTGCTGTGCCTTGGA
ATGCTAGTTGGAGTAATAAATCTCTGGAACAGATTTGGAATCACACGACCTGGATGGAGTGGGACAGAGA
AATTAACAATTACACAAGCTTAATACACTCCTTAATTGAAGAATCGCAAAACCAGCAAGAAAAGAATGAA
CAAGAATTATTGGAATTAGATAAATGGGCAAGTTTGTGGAATTGGTTTAACATAACAAATTGGCTGTGGT
ATATAAAATTATTCATAATGATAGTAGGAGGCTTGGTAGGTTTAAGAATAGTTTTTGCTGTACTTTCTAT
AGTGAATAGAGTTAGGCAGGGATATTCACCATTATCGTTTCAGACCCACCTCCCAACCCCGAGGGGACCC
GACAGGCCCGAAGGAATAGAAGAAGAAGGTGGAGAGAGAGACAGAGACAGATCCATTCGATTAGTGAACG
GATCGGCACTGCGTGCGCCAATTCTGCAGACAAATGGCAGTATTCATCCACAATTTTAAAAGAAAAGGGG
GGATTGGGGGGTACAGTGCAGGGGAAAGAATAGTAGACATAATAGCAACAGACATACAAACTAAAGAATT
ACAAAAACAAATTACAAAAATTCAAAATTTTCGGGTTTATTACAGGGACAGCAGAGATCCAGTTTGGTTA
ATTAAGGTACCGAGGGCCTATTTCCCATGATTCCTTCATATTTGCATATACGATACAAGGCTGTTAGAGA
GATAATTAGAATTAATTTGACTGTAAACACAAAGATATTAGTACAAAATACGTGACGTAGAAAGTAATAA
TTTCTTGGGTAGTTTGCAGTTTTAAAATTATGTTTTAAAATGGACTATCATATGCTTACCGTAACTTGAA
AGTATTTCGATTTCTTGGCTTTATATATCTTGTGGAAAGGACGAAACACCGGTCTCCCACTATTATTGTG
TGTTTAAGAGCTATGCTGGAAACAGCATAGCAAGTTTAAATAAGGCTAGTCCGTTATCAACTTGAAAAAG
TGGCACCGAGTCGGTGCTTTTTTTGAATTCGCTAGCTAGGTCTTGAAAGGAGTGGGAATTGGCTCCGGTG
CCCGTCAGTGGGCAGAGCGCACATCGCCCACAGTCCCCGAGAAGTTGGGGGGAGGGGTCGGCAATTGATC
CGGTGCCTAGAGAAGGTGGCGCGGGGTAAACTGGGAAAGTGATGTCGTGTACTGGCTCCGCCTTTTTCCC
GAGGGTGGGGGAGAACCGTATATAAGTGCAGTAGTCGCCGTGAACGTTCTTTTTCGCAACGGGTTTGCCG
CCAGAACACAGGTAAGTGCCGTGTGTGGTTCCCGCGGGCCTGGCCTCTTTACGGGTTATGGCCCTTGCGT
GCCTTGAATTACTTCCACTGGCTGCAGTACGTGATTCTTGATCCCGAGCTTCGGGTTGGAAGTGGGTGGG
AGAGTTCGAGGCCTTGCGCTTAAGGAGCCCCTTCGCCTCGTGCTTGAGTTGAGGCCTGGCCTGGGCGCTG
GGGCCGCCGCGTGCGAATCTGGTGGCACCTTCGCGCCTGTCTCGCTGCTTTCGATAAGTCTCTAGCCATT
TAAAATTTTTGATGACCTGCTGCGACGCTTTTTTTCTGGCAAGATAGTCTTGTAAATGCGGGCCAAGATC
TGCACACTGGTATTTCGGTTTTTGGGGCCGCGGGCGGCGACGGGGCCCGTGCGTCCCAGCGCACATGTTC
GGCGAGGCGGGGCCTGCGAGCGCGGCCACCGAGAATCGGACGGGGGTAGTCTCAAGCTGGCCGGCCTGCT
CTGGTGCCTGGCCTCGCGCCGCCGTGTATCGCCCCGCCCTGGGCGGCAAGGCTGGCCCGGTCGGCACCAG
TTGCGTGAGCGGAAAGATGGCCGCTTCCCGGCCCTGCTGCAGGGAGCTCAAAATGGAGGACGCGGCGCTC
GGGAGAGCGGGCGGGTGAGTCACCCACACAAAGGAAAAGGGCCTTTCCGTCCTCAGCCGTCGCTTCATGT
GACTCCACGGAGTACCGGGCGCCGTCCAGGCACCTCGATTAGTTCTCGAGCTTTTGGAGTACGTCGTCTT
TAGGTTGGGGGGAGGGGTTTTATGCGATGGAGTTTCCCCACACTGAGTGGGTGGAGACTGAAGTTAGGCC
AGCTTGGCACTTGATGTAATTCTCCTTGGAATTTGCCCTTTTTGAGTTTGGATCTTGGTTCATTCTCAAG
CCTCAGACAGTGGTTCAAAGTTTTTTTCTTCCATTTCAGGTGTCGTGAACCGGTTCTAGAGCGCTGCCAC
CATGGTCAGTAAGGGCGAAGAAGATAATATGGCTTCCTTGCCTGCCACACATGAACTCCACATATTCGGG
TCTATCAACGGCGTGGACTTCGACATGGTTGGGCAAGGAACCGGAAATCCCAACGATGGATACGAGGAGC
TGAACCTGAAGTCAACGAAAGGTGATCTTCAATTCTCCCCCTGGATTCTCGTCCCTCACATTGGCTATGG
TTTCCACCAGTACCTCCCGTACCCTGACGGGATGTCTCCATTCCAAGCCGCAATGGTAGATGGGTCAGGC
TACCAAGTTCACAGAACTATGCAGTTTGAAGATGGTGCATCTCTGACAGTAAATTACAGGTATACCTACG
AAGGTTCACACATCAAAGGAGAAGCTCAGGTGAAAGGTACGGGATTCCCAGCAGACGGCCCAGTAATGAC
CAATTCCCTCACGGCTGCCGACTGGTGCAGGAGTAAAAAGACATATCCAAATGACAAGACTATTATCTCT
ACTTTCAAATGGTCTTATACGACAGGCAACGGAAAGAGGTATCGGTCAACCGCGCGCACAACATATACGT
TTGCTAAGCCTATGGCTGCCAATTATCTGAAAAATCAGCCCATGTATGTATTTAGAAAAACCGAACTGAA
GCACTCCAAAACTGAATTGAACTTCAAAGAGTGGCAAAAGGCCTTCACCGATGTCATGGGCATGGATGAA
TTGTATAAGTGAACGCGTTAAGTCGACAATCAACCTCTGGATTACAAAATTTGTGAAAGATTGACTGGTA
TTCTTAACTATGTTGCTCCTTTTACGCTATGTGGATACGCTGCTTTAATGCCTTTGTATCATGCTATTGC
TTCCCGTATGGCTTTCATTTTCTCCTCCTTGTATAAATCCTGGTTGCTGTCTCTTTATGAGGAGTTGTGG
CCCGTTGTCAGGCAACGTGGCGTGGTGTGCACTGTGTTTGCTGACGCAACCCCCACTGGTTGGGGCATTG
CCACCACCTGTCAGCTCCTTTCCGGGACTTTCGCTTTCCCCCTCCCTATTGCCACGGCGGAACTCATCGC
CGCCTGCCTTGCCCGCTGCTGGACAGGGGCTCGGCTGTTGGGCACTGACAATTCCGTGGTGTTGTCGGGG
AAATCATCGTCCTTTCCTTGGCTGCTCGCCTGTGTTGCCACCTGGATTCTGCGCGGGACGTCCTTCTGCT
ACGTCCCTTCGGCCCTCAATCCAGCGGACCTTCCTTCCCGCGGCCTGCTGCCGGCTCTGCGGCCTCTTCC
GCGTCTTCGCCTTCGCCCTCAGACGAGTCGGATCTCCCTTTGGGCCGCCTCCCCGCGTCGACTTTAAGAC
CAATGACTTACAAGGCAGCTGTAGATCTTAGCCACTTTTTAAAAGAAAAGGGGGGACTGGAAGGGCTAAT
TCACTCCCAACGAAGACAAGATCTGCTTTTTGCTTGTACTGGGTCTCTCTGGTTAGACCAGATCTGAGCC
TGGGAGCTCTCTGGCTAACTAGGGAACCCACTGCTTAAGCCTCAATAAAGCTTGCCTTGAGTGCTTCAAG
TAGTGTGTGCCCGTCTGTTGTGTGACTCTGGTAACTAGAGATCCCTCAGACCCTTTTAGTCAGTGTGGAA
AATCTCTAGCAGGGCCCGTTTAAACCCGCTGATCAGCCTCGACTGTGCCTTCTAGTTGCCAGCCATCTGT
TGTTTGCCCCTCCCCCGTGCCTTCCTTGACCCTGGAAGGTGCCACTCCCACTGTCCTTTCCTAATAAAAT
GAGGAAATTGCATCGCATTGTCTGAGTAGGTGTCATTCTATTCTGGGGGGTGGGGTGGGGCAGGACAGCA
AGGGGGAGGATTGGGAAGACAATAGCAGGCATGCTGGGGATGCGGTGGGCTCTATGGCTTCTGAGGCGGA
AAGAACCAGCCATTAATGAAAAGAACCAGCCATTAATGAATCGGCCAACGCGCGGGGAGAGGCGGTTTGC
GTATTGGGCGCTCTTCCGCTTCCTCGCTCACTGACTCGCTGCGCTCGGTCGTTCGGCTGCGGCGAGCGGT
ATCAGCTCACTCAAAGGCGGTAATACGGTTATCCACAGAATCAGGGGATAACGCAGGAAAGAACATGTGA
GCAAAAGGCCAGCAAAAGGCCAGGAACCGTAAAAAGGCCGCGTTGCTGGCGTTTTTCCATAGGCTCCGCC
CCCCTGACGAGCATCACAAAAATCGACGCTCAAGTCAGAGGTGGCGAAACCCGACAGGACTATAAAGATA
CCAGGCGTTTCCCCCTGGAAGCTCCCTCGTGCGCTCTCCTGTTCCGACCCTGCCGCTTACCGGATACCTG
TCCGCCTTTCTCCCTTCGGGAAGCGTGGCGCTTTCTCATAGCTCACGCTGTAGGTATCTCAGTTCGGTGT
AGGTCGTTCGCTCCAAGCTGGGCTGTGTGCACGAACCCCCCGTTCAGCCCGACCGCTGCGCCTTATCCGG
TAACTATCGTCTTGAGTCCAACCCGGTAAGACACGACTTATCGCCACTGGCAGCAGCCACTGGTAACAGG
ATTAGCAGAGCGAGGTATGTAGGCGGTGCTACAGAGTTCTTGAAGTGGTGGCCTAACTACGGCTACACTA
GAAGAACAGTATTTGGTATCTGCGCTCTGCTGAAGCCAGTTACCTTCGGAAAAAGAGTTGGTAGCTCTTG
ATCCGGCAAACAAACCACCGCTGGTAGCGGTGGTTTTTTTGTTTGCAAGCAGCAGATTACGCGCAGAAAA
AAAGGATCTCAAGAAGATCCTTTGATCTTTTCTACGGGGTCTGACGCTCAGTGGAACGAAAACTCACGTT
AAGGGATTTTGGTCATGAGATTATCAAAAAGGATCTTCACCTAGATCCTTTTAAATTAAAAATGAAGTTT
TAAATCAATCTAAAGTATATATGAGTAAACTTGGTCTGACAGTTACCAATGCTTAATCAGTGAGGCACCT
ATCTCAGCGATCTGTCTATTTCGTTCATCCATAGTTGCCTGACTCCCCGTCGTGTAGATAACTACGATAC
GGGAGGGCTTACCATCTGGCCCCAGTGCTGCAATGATACCGCGAGACCCACGCTCACCGGCTCCAGATTT
ATCAGCAATAAACCAGCCAGCCGGAAGGGCCGAGCGCAGAAGTGGTCCTGCAACTTTATCCGCCTCCATC
CAGTCTATTAATTGTTGCCGGGAAGCTAGAGTAAGTAGTTCGCCAGTTAATAGTTTGCGCAACGTTGTTG
CCATTGCTACAGGCATCGTGGTGTCACGCTCGTCGTTTGGTATGGCTTCATTCAGCTCCGGTTCCCAACG
ATCAAGGCGAGTTACATGATCCCCCATGTTGTGCAAAAAAGCGGTTAGCTCCTTCGGTCCTCCGATCGTT
GTCAGAAGTAAGTTGGCCGCAGTGTTATCACTCATGGTTATGGCAGCACTGCATAATTCTCTTACTGTCA
TGCCATCCGTAAGATGCTTTTCTGTGACTGGTGAGTACTCAACCAAGTCATTCTGAGAATAGTGTATGCG
GCGACCGAGTTGCTCTTGCCCGGCGTCAATACGGGATAATACCGCGCCACATAGCAGAACTTTAAAAGTG
CTCATCATTGGAAAACGTTCTTCGGGGCGAAAACTCTCAAGGATCTTACCGCTGTTGAGATCCAGTTCGA
TGTAACCCACTCGTGCACCCAACTGATCTTCAGCATCTTTTACTTTCACCAGCGTTTCTGGGTGAGCAAA
AACAGGAAGGCAAAATGCCGCAAAAAAGGGAATAAGGGCGACACGGAAATGTTGAATACTCATACTCTTC
CTTTTTCAATATTATTGAAGCATTTATCAGGGTTATTGTCTCATGAGCGGATACATATTTGAATGTATTT
AGAAAAATAAACAAATAGGGGTTCCGCGCACATTTCCCCGAAAAGTGCCACCTGAC
Features (pLannotate 1.2.2; 25 found; start..end, strand, type, name):
     31..83      -  misc_feature   bom (fragment): basis of mobility region from pBR322
    232..611     +  enhancer       CMV enhancer: human cytomegalovirus immediate early enhancer
    612..811     +  promoter       CMV promoter: human cytomegalovirus (CMV) immediate early promoter
    829..1009    +  LTR            5' LTR (truncated): truncated 5' long terminal repeat (LTR) from HIV-1
   1056..1181    +  misc_feature   HIV-1 Ψ: packaging signal of human immunodeficiency virus type 1
   1165..1528    +  CDS            HIV-1 gag (fragment): gag protein from human immunodeficiency virus 1; gag
   1674..1907    +  misc_feature   RRE: The Rev response element (RRE) of HIV-1 allows for Rev-dependent mRNA export from the nucleus to the cytoplasm.
   2284..2384    +  CDS            Rev (fragment): human immunodeficiency virus 1 (HIV-1) Rev protein; rev; enhances nuclear export of unspliced and incompletely spliced viral mRNAs
   2434..2551    +  misc_feature   cPPT/CTS: central polypurine tract and central termination sequence of HIV-1
   2602..2842    +  promoter       U6 promoter: RNA polymerase III promoter for human U6 snRNA
   2890..2957    +  misc_RNA       tracrRNA (fragment): trans-activating CRISPR RNA for the Streptococcus pyogenes CRISPR/Cas9 system
   2976..2994    +  CDS            small t antigen (fragment): SV40 (simian virus 40) small t antigen
   3020..3231    +  promoter       EF-1α core promoter: core promoter for human elongation factor EF-1α
   3232..3340    +  intron         EF-1α intron A (fragment): intron upstream of the start codon of human EF-1α
   3966..4169    +  intron         EF-1α intron A: truncated intron upstream of the start codon of human EF-1α
   4202..4909    +  CDS            mNeonGreen: mNeonGreen is a basic (constitutively fluorescent) green/yellow fluorescent protein published in 2013, derived from Branchiostoma lanceolatum. It is reported to be a very rapidly-maturing monomer with moderate acid sensitivity.
   4928..5516    +  misc_feature   WPRE: woodchuck hepatitis virus posttranscriptional regulatory element
   5567..5586    +  misc_feature   cPPT/CTS (fragment): central polypurine tract and central termination sequence of HIV-1
   5588..5821    +  LTR            3' LTR (ΔU3): self-inactivating 3' long terminal repeat (LTR) from HIV-1
   5853..6077    +  polyA_signal   bGH poly(A) signal: bovine growth hormone polyadenylation signal
   6081..6100    +  promoter       SV40 promoter (fragment): SV40 enhancer and early promoter
   6121..6171    -  CDS            lacI (fragment): lac repressor; lacI; The lac repressor binds to the lac operator to inhibit transcription in E. coli. This inhibition can be relieved by adding lactose or isopropyl-β-D-thiogalactopyranoside (IPTG).
   6354..6942    -  rep_origin     ori: high-copy-number ColE1/pMB1/pBR322/pUC origin of replication
   7113..7973    -  CDS            AmpR: β-lactamase; bla; confers resistance to ampicillin, carbenicillin, and related antibiotics
   7974..8078    -  promoter       AmpR promoter: bla
