[The description below was written by a language model from this plasmid's Addgene catalogue record and pLannotate feature annotations shown in this document.]
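Description:
pCF821-sgCIDE-34_U6-sgRNA-EF1a-mNeonGreen is a third-generation-style, self-inactivating HIV-1 lentiviral transfer plasmid built on the pCF821 backbone for delivering a CRISPR guide RNA to mammalian cells. It is propagated in E. coli through a high-copy ColE1/pUC-type origin and selected with ampicillin via the β-lactamase gene and its native promoter. The viral genome is transcribed in packaging cells from a CMV enhancer/promoter fused to a truncated 5' LTR. It carries the Ψ packaging signal with a short gag fragment, the Rev response element for Rev-dependent nuclear export, and the cPPT/CTS. It ends in a ΔU3 3' LTR, which inactivates LTR promoter activity after integration, followed by a bGH polyadenylation signal.

Two expression units sit between the LTRs. A human U6 RNA polymerase III promoter drives a single guide RNA made up of the sgCIDE-34 spacer and a Streptococcus pyogenes Cas9 scaffold, which the annotation picks up as a tracrRNA fragment. Downstream, the EF-1α core promoter with its intron A drives the green/yellow fluorescent protein mNeonGreen, and a WPRE enhances transcript expression. The fluorescent marker allows transduced or transfected cells to be identified, sorted or tracked.

Although the catalogue insert field mentions SpyCas9, the 8.1 kb feature table shows no Cas9 coding sequence, and the stated purpose lists only the U6-sgRNA and EF1a-mNeonGreen cassettes. Cas9 would therefore presumably have to be supplied separately. The record does not state the genomic target of sgCIDE-34. The associated publication concerns CRISPR targeting of non-coding genome sequences and temozolomide mutational signatures for glioma cell killing.
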