Addgene plasmid #211678: pCF821-sgCIDE-34_U6-sgRNA-EF1a-mNeonGreen
Purpose: U6-sgRNA-EF1a-mNeonGreen
Depositing lab: Christof Fellmann. Depositing organization: J. David Gladstone Institutes. Publication: Targeting the non-coding genome and temozolomide signature enables CRISPR-mediated glioma oncolysis. Tan IL, Perez AR, Lew RJ, Sun X, Baldwin A, Zhu YK, Shah MM, Berger MS, Doudna JA, Fellmann C. Cell Rep. 2023 Nov 28;42(11):113339. doi: 10.1016/j.celrep.2023.113339. Epub 2023 Nov 2. PubMed 37917583.
Backbone
  Vector backbone: pCF821
  Vector type: Mammalian Expression, Lentiviral, CRISPR
Growth in bacteria
  Bacterial resistance: Ampicillin, 100 μg/mL
  Growth temperature: 37°C
  Growth strain: NEB Stable
  Copy number: Unknown
Gene/Insert
  Gene/Insert name: SpyCas9 and sgCIDE-34 guide RNA vector
  gRNA/shRNA sequence: GTCTCCCACTATTATTGTGT
Terms and licenses: Academic/Nonprofit Terms; Industry Terms: Not Available to Industry
How to cite: pCF821-sgCIDE-34_U6-sgRNA-EF1a-mNeonGreen was a gift from Christof Fellmann (Addgene plasmid # 211678 ; http://n2t.net/addgene:211678 ; RRID:Addgene_211678)
